>Addgene plasmid #242529 | pPD0009_CROP-seq-mCherry2 | addgene full sequence | sequence record 493045 | Addgene NGS Result
AGGCACCGGATCAATTGCCGACCCCTCCCCCCAACTTCTCGGGGACTGTGGGCGATGTGCGCTCTGCCCA
CTGACGGGCACCGGAGCCAATTCCCACTCCTTTCAAGACCTAGAAGGTCCATTAGCTGCAAAGATTCCTC
TCTGTTTAAAACTTTATCCATCTTTGCACCCGGGCCCCCTCGAGCCGGCGCCAAAGTGGATCTCTGCTGT
CCCTGTAATAAACCCGAAAATTTTGAATTTTTGTAATTTGTTTTTGTAATTCTTTAGTTTGTATGTCTGT
TGCTATTATGTCTACTATTCTTTCCCCTGCACTGTACCCCCCAATCCCCCCTTTTCTTTTAAAATTGTGG
ATGAATACTGCCATTTGTCTCAAGATTCTGAAACGATAATGGTGAATATCCCTGCCTAACTCTATTCACT
ATAGAAAGTACAGCAAAAACTATTCTTAAACCTACCAAGCCTCCTACTATCATTATGAATAATTTTATAT
ACCACAGCCAATTTGTTATGTTAAACCAATTCCACAAACTTGCCCATTTATCTAATTCCAATAATTCTTG
TTCATTCTTTTCTTGCTGGTTTTGCGATTCTTCAATTAAGGAGTGTATTAAGCTTGTGTAATTGTTAATT
TCTCTGTCCCACTCCATCCAGGTCGTGTGATTCCAAATCTGTTCCAGAGATTTATTACTCCAACTAGCAT
TCCAAGGCACAGCAGTGGTGCAAATGAGTTTTCCAGAGCAACCCCAAATCCCCAGGAGCTGTTGATCCTT
TAGGTATCTTTCCACAGCCAGGATTCTTGCCTGGAGCTGCTTGATGCCCCAGACTGTGAGTTGCAACAGA
TGCTGTTGCGCCTCAATAGCCCTCAGCAAATTGTTCTGCTGCTGCACTATACCAGACAATAATTGTCTGG
CCTGTACCGTCAGCGTCATTGACGCTGCGCCCATAGTGCTTCCTGCTGCTCCCAAGAACCCAAGGAACAA
AGCTCCTATTCCCACTGCTCTTTTTTCTCTCTGCACCACTCTTCTCTTTGCCTTGGTGGGTGCTACTCCT
AATGGTTCAATTTTTACTACTTTATATTTATATAATTCACTTCTCCAATTGTCCCTCATATCTCCTCCTC
CAGGTCTGAAGATCAGCGGCCGCTTGCTGTGCGGTGGTCTTACTTTTGTTTTGCTCTTCCTCTATCTTGT
CTAAAGCTTCCTTGGTGTCTTTTATCTCTATCCTTTGATGCACACAATAGAGGGTTGCTACTGTATTATA
TAATGATCTAAGTTCTTCTGATCCTGTCTGAAGGGATGGTTGTAGCTGTCCCAGTATTTGTCTACAGCCT
TCTGATGTTTCTAACAGGCCAGGATTAACTGCGAATCGTTCTAGCTCCCTGCTTGCCCATACTATATGTT
TTAATTTATATTTTTTCTTTCCCCCTGGCCTTAACCGAATTTTTTCCCATCGCGATCTAATTCTCCCCCG
CTTAATACTGACGCTCTCGCACCCATCTCTCTCCTTCTAGCCTCCGCTAGTCAAAATTTTTGGCGTACTC
ACCAGTCGCCGCCCCTCGCCTCTTGCCGTGCGCGCTTCAGCAAGCCGAGTCCTGCGTCGAGAGAGCTCCT
CTGGTTTCCCTTTCGCTTTCAAGTCCCTGTTCGGGCGCCACTGCTAGAGATTTTCCACACTGACTAAAAG
GGTCTGAGGGATCTCTAGTTACCAGAGTCACACAACAGACGGGCACACACTACTTGAAGCACTCAAGGCA
AGCTTTATTGAGGCTTAAGCAGTGGGTTCCCTAGTTAGCCAGAGAGCTCCCAGGCTCAGATCTGGTCTAA
CCAGAGAGACCCGTTTATGTATCGAGCTAGGCACTTAAATACAATATCTCTGCAATGCGGCAATTCAGTG
GTTCGTCCAATCCATGTCAGACCCGTCTGTTGCCTTCCTAATAAGGCACGATCGTACCACCTTACTTCCA
CCAATCGGCATGCACGGTGCTTTTTCTCTCCTTGTAAGGCATGTTGCTAACTCATCGTTACCATGTTGCA
AGACTACAAGAGTATTGCATAAGACTACATTAAGCTTGCAGCTCCAGCTTTTGTTCCCTTTAGTGAGGGT
TAATTGCGCGCTTGGCGTAATCATGGTCATAGCTGTTTCCTGTGTGAAATTGTTATCCGCTCACAATTCC
ACACAACATACGAGCCGGAAGCATAAAGTGTAAAGCCTGGGGTGCCTAATGAGTGAGCTAACTCACATTA
ATTGCGTTGCGCTCACTGCCCGCTTTCCAGTCGGGAAACCTGTCGTGCCAGCTGCATTAATGAATCGGCC
AACGCGCGGGGAGAGGCGGTTTGCGTATTGGGCGCTCTTCCGCTTCCTCGCTCACTGACTCGCTGCGCTC
GGTCGTTCGGCTGCGGCGAGCGGTATCAGCTCACTCAAAGGCGGTAATACGGTTATCCACAGAATCAGGG
GATAACGCAGGAAAGAACATGTGAGCAAAAGGCCAGCAAAAGGCCAGGAACCGTAAAAAGGCCGCGTTGC
TGGCGTTTTTCCATAGGCTCCGCCCCCCTGACGAGCATCACAAAAATCGACGCTCAAGTCAGAGGTGGCG
AAACCCGACAGGACTATAAAGATACCAGGCGTTTCCCCCTGGAAGCTCCCTCGTGCGCTCTCCTGTTCCG
ACCCTGCCGCTTACCGGATACCTGTCCGCCTTTCTCCCTTCGGGAAGCGTGGCGCTTTCTCATAGCTCAC
GCTGTAGGTATCTCAGTTCGGTGTAGGTCGTTCGCTCCAAGCTGGGCTGTGTGCACGAACCCCCCGTTCA
GCCCGACCGCTGCGCCTTATCCGGTAACTATCGTCTTGAGTCCAACCCGGTAAGACACGACTTATCGCCA
CTGGCAGCAGCCACTGGTAACAGGATTAGCAGAGCGAGGTATGTAGGCGGTGCTACAGAGTTCTTGAAGT
GGTGGCCTAACTACGGCTACACTAGAAGAACAGTATTTGGTATCTGCGCTCTGCTGAAGCCAGTTACCTT
CGGAAAAAGAGTTGGTAGCTCTTGATCCGGCAAACAAACCACCGCTGGTAGCGGTGGTTTTTTTGTTTGC
AAGCAGCAGATTACGCGCAGAAAAAAAGGATCTCAAGAAGATCCTTTGATCTTTTCTACGGGGTCTGACG
CTCAGTGGAACGAAAACTCACGTTAAGGGATTTTGGTCATGAGATTATCAAAAAGGATCTTCACCTAGAT
CCTTTTAAATTAAAAATGAAGTTTTAAATCAATCTAAAGTATATATGAGTAAACTTGGTCTGACAGTTAC
CAATGCTTAATCAGTGAGGCACCTATCTCAGCGATCTGTCTATTTCGTTCATCCATAGTTGCCTGACTCC
CCGTCGTGTAGATAACTACGATACGGGAGGGCTTACCATCTGGCCCCAGTGCTGCAATGATACCGCGAGA
CCCACGCTCACCGGCTCCAGATTTATCAGCAATAAACCAGCCAGCCGGAAGGGCCGAGCGCAGAAGTGGT
CCTGCAACTTTATCCGCCTCCATCCAGTCTATTAATTGTTGCCGGGAAGCTAGAGTAAGTAGTTCGCCAG
TTAATAGTTTGCGCAACGTTGTTGCCATTGCTACAGGCATCGTGGTGTCACGCTCGTCGTTTGGTATGGC
TTCATTCAGCTCCGGTTCCCAACGATCAAGGCGAGTTACATGATCCCCCATGTTGTGCAAAAAAGCGGTT
AGCTCCTTCGGTCCTCCGATCGTTGTCAGAAGTAAGTTGGCCGCAGTGTTATCACTCATGGTTATGGCAG
CACTGCATAATTCTCTTACTGTCATGCCATCCGTAAGATGCTTTTCTGTGACTGGTGAGTACTCAACCAA
GTCATTCTGAGAATAGTGTATGCGGCGACCGAGTTGCTCTTGCCCGGCGTCAATACGGGATAATACCGCG
CCACATAGCAGAACTTTAAAAGTGCTCATCATTGGAAAACGTTCTTCGGGGCGAAAACTCTCAAGGATCT
TACCGCTGTTGAGATCCAGTTCGATGTAACCCACTCGTGCACCCAACTGATCTTCAGCATCTTTTACTTT
CACCAGCGTTTCTGGGTGAGCAAAAACAGGAAGGCAAAATGCCGCAAAAAAGGGAATAAGGGCGACACGG
AAATGTTGAATACTCATACTCTTCCTTTTTCAATATTATTGAAGCATTTATCAGGGTTATTGTCTCATGA
GCGGATACATATTTGAATGTATTTAGAAAAATAAACAAATAGGGGTTCCGCGCACATTTCCCCGAAAAGT
GCCACCTAAATTGTAAGCGTTAATATTTTGTTAAAATTCGCGTTAAATTTTTGTTAAATCAGCTCATTTT
TTAACCAATAGGCCGAAATCGGCAAAATCCCTTATAAATCAAAAGAATAGACCGAGATAGGGT
[37 nt withheld, positions 4404-4440]
AAAGAACGTGGACTCCAACGTCAAAGG
[49 nt withheld, positions 4468-4516]
T
[91 nt withheld, positions 4518-4608]
G
[124 nt withheld, positions 4610-4733]
CCCATTCGCCATTCAGGCTGCGCAACTGTTGGGAAGGGCGATCGGTGCGGGCCTCTTCGCTATTACGCCA
GCTGGCGAAAGGGGGATGTGCTGCAAGGCGATTAAGTTGGGTAACGCCAGGGTTTTCCCAGTCACGACGT
TGTAAAACGACGGCCAGTGAGCGCGCGTAATACGACTCACTATAGGGCGAATTGGGTACGTCCCTAGGCC
TCCAAAAAAGCCTCCTCACTACTTCTGGAATAGCTCAGAGGCCGAGGCGGCCTCGGCCTCTGCATAAATA
AAAAAAATTAGTCAGCCATGGGGCGGAGAATGGGCGGAACTGGGCGGAGTTAGGGGCGGGATGGGCGGAG
TTAGGGGCGGGATAGCTAGAGCCAGACATGATAAGATACATTGATGAGTTTGGACAAACCACAACTAGAA
TGCAGTGAAAAAAATGCTTTATTTGTGAAATTTGTGATGCTATTGCTTTATTTGTAACCATTATAAGCTG
CAATAAACAAGTTCCTCTCACTCTCTGATATTCATTTCTTTGCAAGTTATAAATACTGAATAATAAGATG
ACATGAACTACTATACGTACTGCTAGAGATTTTCCACACTGACTAAAAGGGTCTGAGGGATCTCTAGTTA
CCAGAGTCACACAACAGACGGGCACACACTACTTGAAGCACTCAAGGCAAGCTTTATTGAGGCTTAAGCA
GTGGGTTCCCTAGTTAGCCAGAGAGCTCCCAGGCTCAGATCTGGTCTAACCAGAGAGACCCAGTACAAGC
AAAAAGCAGTGTCTCAAGATCTAGTTACGCCAAGCTTAAAAAAGCACCGACTCGGTGCCACTTTTTCAAG
TTGATAACGGACTAGCCTTATTTTAACTTGCTATTTCTAGCTCTAAAACAGAGACGTACAAAAAAGAGCA
AGAAGCTAAAAAAGATTTAAAAATTATTTTTAGCGCAGTTAATGGAACAGGAACTAAATTTACCCCAAAA
ATATTACGTGAATCAGGATATAACGTTATTGAGGTTGAAGAGCATGCATTTGAAGATGAAACATTTAAAA
ATGTTGTAAATCCAAATCCAGAATTTGATCCTGCATGAAAAATACCGCTTGAATATGGTATTAAACATGA
TGCAGATATTATTATTATGAATGACCCAGATGCTGACAGATTTGGAATGGCAATAAAACATGATGGTCAT
TTTGTAAGATTAGATGGAAATCAAACAGGACCAATTTTAATTGATTGAAAATTATCAAATCTAAAACGCT
TAAATAGCATTCCAAAAAATCCGGCTCTATATTCAAGTTTTGTAACAAGTGATTTGGGTGATAGAATCGC
TCATGAAAAATATGGAGTTAATATTGTAAAAACTTTAACTGGATTTAAATGAATGGGTAGAGAAATTGCT
AAAGAAGAAGATAACGGATTAAATTTTGTTTTTGCTTATGAAGAAAGTTATGGATATGTAATTGATGACT
CAGCTAGAGATAAAGATGGAATACAAGCTTCTATATTAATAGCAGAGGCTGCTTGATTTTATAAAAAACA
AAATAAAACATTAGTAGACTATTTAGAAGATTTATTTAAAGAAATGGGTGCATATTACACTTTCACTTTA
AACTTGAATTTTAAACCAGAAGAAAAGAAATTAAAAATTGAACCATTAATGAAATCATTGAGAGCAACAC
CCTTAACTCAAATTGCTGGACTTAAAGTTGTTAATGTTGAAGACTACATCGATGGAATGTATAATATGCC
AGGACAAGACTTACTAAAATTTTATTTAGAAGATAAGTCATGATTTGCTGTTCGCCCAAGTGGAACTGAA
CCTAAACTAAAAATTTATTTTATAGGTGTTGGTGAATCTGTTCAAAACGCTAAAGTTAAAGTAGACGAAA
TTATTAAAGAATTAAAATTAAAAATGAATATATAGGAGAAAAAATGAAACTAAACAAATATATAGATCAC
ACATTATTAAAACAAGATGCTACGAAAGCTGAAATTAAACAATTATGTGATGAAGCAATTGAATTTGATT
TTGCAACAGTTTGTGTTAATTCATATTGAACAAGCTATTGTAAAGAATTATTAAAAGGCACAAATGTAGG
AATAACAAATGTTGTAGGTTTTCCTCTAGGTGCATGCACAACAGCTACAAAAGCATTCGAAGTTTCTGAA
GCAATTAAAGATGGTGCAACAGAAATTGATATGGTATTAAATATTGGTGCATTAAAAGACAAAAATTATG
AATTAGTTTTAGAAGACATGAAAGCTGTAAAAAAAGCAGCTGGATCACATGTTGTTAAATGTATTATGGA
AAATTGTTTATTAACAAAAGAAGAAATCATGAAAGCTTGTGAAATAGCTGTTGAAGCTGGATTAGAATTT
GTTAAAACATCAACAGGATTTTCAAAATCAGGTGCAACATTTGAAGATGTTAAACTAATGAAGTCAGTTG
TTAAAGACAATGCTTTAGTTAAAGCAGCTGGTGGAGTTAGAACATTTGAAGATGCTCAAAAAATGATTGA
AGCAGGAGCTGACCGCTTAGGAACAAGTGGTGGAGTAGCTATTATTAAAGGTGAAGAAAACAACGCGAGT
TACTAAAACTAGCGTTTTTTTATTTTGCTCATTTTTATTAAAAGTTTGCAAAAAGGAACATAAAAATTCT
AATTATTGATACTAAAGTTATTAAAAAGAAGATTTTGGTTGATTTTATAAAGGTCATAGAATATAATATT
TTAGCATGTGTATTTTGTGTGCTCATTTACAACCGTCTCCGGTGTTTCGTCCTTTCCACAAGATATATAA
AGCCAAGAAATCGAAATACTTTCAAGTTACGGTAAGCATATGATAGTCCATTTTAAAACATAATTTTAAA
ACTGCAAACTACCCAAGAAATTATTACTTTCTACGTCACGTATTTTGTACTAATATCTTTGTGTTTACAG
TCAAATTAATTCTAATTATCTCTCTAACAGCCTTGTATCGTATATGCAAATATGAAGGAATCATGGGAAA
TAGGCCCTCTCTGGGTCCCCTCGGGGTTGGGAGGTGGGTCTGAAACGATAATGGTGAAATCTTGTCTTCG
TTGGGAGTGAATTAGCCCTTCCAGTCCCCCCTTTTCTTTTAAAAAGTGGCTAAGATCTACAGCTGCCTTG
TAAGTCATTGGTCTTAAAGTCGACGCGGGGAGGCGGCCCAAAGGGAGATCCGACTCGTCTGAGGGCGAAG
GCGAAGACGCGGAAGAGGCCGCAGAGCCGGCAGCAGGCCGCGGGAAGGAAGGTCCGCTGGATTGAGGGCC
GAAGGGACGTAGCAGAAGGACGTCCCGCGCAGAATCCAGGTGGCAACACAGGCGAGCAGCCAAGGAAAGG
ACGATGATTTCCCCGACAACACCACGGAATTGTCAGTGCCCAACAGCCGAGCCCCTGTCCAGCAGCGGGC
AAGGCAGGCGGCGATGAGTTCCGCCGTGGCAATAGGGAGGGGGAAAGCGAAAGTCCCGGAAAGGAGCTGA
CAGGTGGTGGCAATGCCCCAACCAGTGGGGGTTGCGTCAGCAAACACAGTGCACACCACGCCACGTTGCC
TGACAACGGGCCACAACTCCTCATAAAGAGACAGCAACCAGGATTTATACAAGGAGGAGAAAATGAAAGC
CATACGGGAAGCAATAGCATGATACAAAGGCATTAAAGCAGCGTATCCACATAGCGTAAAAGGAGCAACA
TAGTTAAGAATACCAGTCAATCTTTCACAAATTTTGTAATCCAGAGGTTGATTGTCGACTTAACGCGTTC
ACTTGTACAGCTCGTCCATGCCGCCGGTGCTGTGCCTGCCCTCGGCCCTCTCGTACTGCTCCACGATGGT
GTAGTCCTCGTTGTGGCTCAGGATGTCCAGCTTGATGTCCACGTTGTAGGCGCCGGGCAGCTGCACGGGC
TTCTTGGCCTTGTAGGTGGTCTTCACCTCGGCGTCGTAGTGGCCGCCGTCCTTCAGCTTCAGCCTCTGCT
TGATCTCGCCCTTCAGGGCGCCGTCCTCGGGGTACATCCTCTCGGTGCTGGCCTCCCAGCCCATGGTCCT
GCACTGCATCACGGGGCCGTCGCTGGGGAAGTTGGTGCCCCTCAGCTTCACCTTGTAGATGAACTCGCCG
TCCTGCAGGCTGCTGTCCTGGGTCACGGTCACCACGCCGCCGTCCTCGAAGTTCATCACCCTCTCCCAGT
TGAAGCCCTCGGGGAAGCTCAGCTTCAGGTAGTCGGGGATGTCGGCGGGGTGCTTCACGTAGGCCTTGCT
GCCGTACATGAACTGGGGGCTCAGGATGTCCCAGGCGAAGGGCAGGGGGCCGCCCTTGGTCACCTTCAGC
TTGGCGGTCTGGGTGCCCTCGTAGGGCCTGCCCTCGCCCTCGCCCTCGATCTCGAACTCGTGGCCGTTCA
CGCTGCCCTCCATGTGCACCTTGAACCTCATGAACTCCTTGATGATGGCCATGTTGTCCTCCTCGCCCTT
GCTCACCATAGGACCGGGGTTTTCTTCCACGTCGCCTGCTTGCTTTAACAGAGAGAAGTTCGTGGCTCCG
GATCCGGCACCGGGCTTGCGGGTCATGCACCAGGTGCGCGGTCCTTCGGGCACCTCGACGTCGGCGGTGA
CGGTGAAGCCGAGCCGCTCGTAGAAGGGGAGGTTGCGGGGCGCGGAGGTCTCCAGGAAGGCGGGCACCCC
GGCGCGCTCGGCCGCCTCCACTCCGGGGAGCACGACGGCGCTGCCCAGACCCTTGCCCTGGTGGTCGGGC
GAGACTCCGACGGTGGCCAGGAACCACGCGGGCTCCTTGGGCCGGTGCGGCGCCAGGAGGCCTTCCATCT
GTTGCTGCGCGGCCAGCCGGGAACCGCTCAACTCGGCCATGCGCGGGCCGATCTCGGCGAACACCGCCCC
CGCTTCGACGCTCTCCGGCGTGGTCCAGACCGCCACGGCGGCGCCGTCGTCCGCGACCCACACCTTGCCG
ATGTCGAGCCCGACGCGCGTGAGGAAGAGTTCTTGCAGCTCGGTGACCCGCTCGATGTGGCGGTCCGGAT
CGACGGTGTGGCGCGTGGCGGGGTAGTCGGCGAACGCGGCGGCGAGGGTGCGTACGGCCCTGGGGACGTC
GTCGCGGGTGGCGAGGCGCACCGTGGGCTTGTACTCGGTCATGGTGGCCGTACGTCACGACACCTGAAAT
GGAAGAAAAAAACTTTGAACCACTGTCTGAGGCTTGAGAATGAACCAAGATCCAAACTCAAAAAGGGCAA
ATTCCAAGGAGAATTACATCAAGTGCCAAGCTGGCCTAACTTCAGTCTCCACCCACTCAGTGTGGGGAAA
CTCCATCGCATAAAACCCCTCCCCCCAACCTAAAGACGACGTACTCCAAAAGCTCGAGAACTAATCGAGG
TGCCTGGACGGCGCCCGGTACTCCGTGGAGTCACATGAAGCGACGGCTGAGGACGGAAAGGCCCTTTTCC
TTTGTGTGGGTGACTCACCCGCCCGCTCTCCCGAGCGCCGCGTCCTCCATTTTGAGCTCCCTGCAGCAGG
GCCGGGAAGCGGCCATCTTTCCGCTCACGCAACTGGTGCCGACCGGGCCAGCCTTGCCGCCCAGGGCGGG
GCGATACACGGCGGCGCGAGGCCAGGCACCAGAGCAGGCCGGCCAGCTTGAGACTACCCCCGTCCGATTC
TCGGTGGCCGCGCTCGCAGGCCCCGCCTCGCCGAACATGTGCGCTGGGACGCACGGGCCCCGTCGCCGCC
CGCGGCCCCAAAAACCGAAATACCAGTGTGCAGATCTTGGCCCGCATTTACAAGACTATCTTGCCAGAAA
AAAAGCGTCGCAGCAGGTCATCAAAAATTTTAAATGGCTAGAGACTTATCGAAAGCAGCGAGACAGGCGC
GAAGGTGCCACCAGATTCGCACGCGGCGGCCCCAGCGCCCAGGCCAGGCCTCAACTCAAGCACGAGGCGA
AGGGGCTCCTTAAGCGCAAGGCCTCGAACTCTCCCACCCACTTCCAACCCGAAGCTCGGGATCAAGAATC
ACGTACTGCAGCCAGGTGGAAGTAATTCAAGGCACGCAAGGGCCATAACCCGTAAAGAGGCCAGGCCCGC
GGGAACCACACACGGCACTTACCTGTGTTCTGGCGGCAAACCCGTTGCGAAAAAGAACGTTCACGGCGAC
TACTGCACTTATATACGGTTCTCCCCCACCCTCGGGAAAAAGGCGGAGCCAGTACACGACATCACTTTCC
CAGTTTACCCCGCGCCACCTTCTCT
Features (pLannotate 1.2.2; 32 found; start..end, strand, type, name):
     95..161     -  CDS            small t antigen (fragment): SV40 (simian virus 40) small t antigen
    227..344     -  misc_feature   cPPT/CTS: central polypurine tract and central termination sequence of HIV-1
    754..987     -  misc_feature   RRE: The Rev response element (RRE) of HIV-1 allows for Rev-dependent mRNA export from the nucleus to the cytoplasm.
   1133..1496    -  CDS            HIV-1 gag (fragment): gag protein from human immunodeficiency virus 1; gag
   1480..1605    -  misc_feature   HIV-1 Ψ: packaging signal of human immunodeficiency virus type 1
   1652..1832    -  LTR            5' LTR (truncated): truncated 5' long terminal repeat (LTR) from HIV-1
   1833..2059    -  promoter       RSV promoter: Rous sarcoma virus enhancer/promoter
   2087..2105    -  promoter       T3 promoter: promoter for bacteriophage T3 RNA polymerase
   2148..2170    -  protein_bind   lac operator (fragment): The lac repressor binds to the lac operator to inhibit transcription in E. coli. This inhibition can be relieved by adding lactose or isopropyl-β-D-thiogalactopyranoside (IPTG). lac repressor encoded by lacI
   2174..2204    -  promoter       lac promoter: promoter for the E. coli lac operon
   2219..2240    -  protein_bind   CAP binding site: CAP binding activates transcription in the presence of cAMP. E. coli catabolite activator protein
   2253..2345    -  CDS            lacI (fragment): lac repressor; lacI; The lac repressor binds to the lac operator to inhibit transcription in E. coli. This inhibition can be relieved by adding lactose or isopropyl-β-D-thiogalactopyranoside (IPTG).
   2528..3116    -  rep_origin     ori: high-copy-number ColE1/pMB1/pBR322/pUC origin of replication
   3287..4147    -  CDS            AmpR: β-lactamase; bla; confers resistance to ampicillin, carbenicillin, and related antibiotics
   4148..4252    -  promoter       AmpR promoter: bla
   4305..4733    -  rep_origin     f1 ori (sequence partly withheld): f1 bacteriophage origin of replication; arrow indicates direction of (+) strand synthesis
   4738..4893    -  CDS            lacZα (fragment): LacZα fragment of β-galactosidase; lacZ fragment
   4901..4919    +  promoter       T7 promoter: promoter for bacteriophage T7 RNA polymerase
   4940..5075    -  rep_origin     SV40 ori: SV40 origin of replication
   5115..5236    -  polyA_signal   SV40 poly(A) signal: SV40 polyadenylation signal
   5314..5494    -  LTR            5' LTR (truncated): truncated 5' long terminal repeat (LTR) from HIV-1
   5547..5622    -  misc_RNA       gRNA scaffold: guide RNA scaffold for the Streptococcus pyogenes CRISPR/Cas9 system
   6667..7326    +  CDS            deoC1: DEOC1_STAAN - Also known as dra. Experimental evidence at protein level: Swiss-Prot protein existence level 1. Catalyzes a reversible aldol reaction between acetaldehyde and D-glyceraldehyde 3-phosphate to generate 2-deoxy-D-ribose 5- phosphate. From Staphylococcus aureus (strain N315).
   7512..7752    -  promoter       U6 promoter: RNA polymerase III promoter for human U6 snRNA
   7756..7782    -  CDS            Rev (fragment): human immunodeficiency virus 1 (HIV-1) Rev protein; rev; enhances nuclear export of unspliced and incompletely spliced viral mRNAs
   7802..7912    -  CDS            nef (fragment): NEF_HV1LA - Experimental evidence at protein level: Swiss-Prot protein existence level 1. Extracellular Nef protein targets CD4(+) T-lymphocytes for apoptosis by interacting with CXCR4 surface receptors. From Human immunodeficiency virus type 1 group M subtype B (isolate Lai) (HIV-1).
   7908..8496    -  misc_feature   WPRE: woodchuck hepatitis virus posttranscriptional regulatory element
   8515..9222    -  CDS            mCherry2: mCherry2 is a basic (constitutively fluorescent) red fluorescent protein published in 2017, derived from Discosoma sp.. It has very low acid sensitivity.
   9223..9279    -  CDS            P2A: 2A peptide from porcine teschovirus-1 polyprotein Eukaryotic ribosomes fail to insert a peptide bond between the Gly and Pro residues, yielding separate polypeptides.
   9289..9885    -  CDS            PuroR (fragment): puromycin N-acetyltransferase; pac from Streptomyces; confers resistance to puromycin
   9907..10845   -  intron         EF-1α intron A: intron upstream of the start codon of human EF-1α
  10846..69      -  promoter       EF-1α core promoter (across the origin): core promoter for human elongation factor EF-1α
