[The description below was written by a language model from this plasmid's Addgene catalogue record and pLannotate feature annotations shown in this document.]
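Description:
pPD0009_CROP-seq-mCherry2 is a third-generation-style lentiviral guide RNA vector derived from the LentiGuide-Puro backbone and deposited for general CRISPR screening. It is maintained in E. coli through a high-copy ColE1/pUC origin with ampicillin resistance (AmpR). The backbone also carries an f1 origin, an SV40 origin and leftover lac and T3/T7 cloning-vector elements. For virus production, an RSV promoter fused to a truncated HIV-1 5' LTR drives the genomic RNA. That RNA contains the Ψ packaging signal with a gag fragment, the RRE for Rev-dependent nuclear export, and the cPPT/CTS. An SV40 polyadenylation signal lies downstream of the 3' LTR.

The payload has two parts. An EF-1α promoter, with its intron A, drives a single open reading frame encoding puromycin N-acetyltransferase, a P2A peptide and the red fluorescent protein mCherry2, followed by a WPRE to enhance expression. Transduced cells can therefore be selected with puromycin and also tracked or sorted by red fluorescence. The human U6 promoter and S. pyogenes Cas9 gRNA scaffold lie downstream of the WPRE, next to the truncated 3' LTR, rather than upstream of the EF-1α cassette. This is the arrangement the CROP-seq name implies: the guide cassette is copied during reverse transcription and also falls within the polyadenylated EF-1α transcript, so the guide can be read out in single-cell RNA sequencing.

Between the U6 promoter and the scaffold is a stretch of roughly 1.9 kb that includes a match to a bacterial deoC gene. It is most likely a filler to be replaced by guide sequences, though the record does not say so. No Cas9 is annotated, so the nuclease must be supplied separately.
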