Addgene plasmid #242529: pPD0009_CROP-seq-mCherry2
Purpose: General screening
Depositing lab: Christoph Bock & Paul Datlinger. Depositing organization: CeMM Research Center for Molecular Medicine. Publication: Systematic discovery of CRISPR-boosted CAR T cell immunotherapies. Datlinger P, Pankevich EV, Arnold CD, Pranckevicius N, Lin J, Romanovskaia D, Schaefer M, Piras F, Orts AC, Nemc A, Biesaga PN, Chan M, Neuwirth T, Artemov AV, Li W, Ladstatter S, Krausgruber T, Bock C. Nature. 2025 Oct;646(8086):963-972. doi: 10.1038/s41586-025-09507-9. Epub 2025 Sep 24. PubMed 40993398.
Backbone
  Vector backbone: LentiGuide-Puro
  Vector type: Lentiviral
  Selectable markers: Puromycin ; mCherry2
Growth in bacteria
  Bacterial resistance: Ampicillin, 100 μg/mL
  Growth temperature: 30°C
  Growth strain: NEB Stable
  Copy number: High Copy
Gene/Insert
  Gene/Insert name: mCherry2
  Species: Other
  Cloning method: Gibson Cloning
Terms and licenses: Academic/Nonprofit Terms; Industry Terms: Not Available to Industry
How to cite: pPD0009_CROP-seq-mCherry2 was a gift from Christoph Bock & Paul Datlinger (Addgene plasmid # 242529 ; http://n2t.net/addgene:242529 ; RRID:Addgene_242529)
